>Addgene plasmid #139552 | pENTR-d4Venus | addgene full sequence | sequence record 274673 | Addgene NGS Result
GTACAAAAAAGCAGGCTCCACCATGGTGTGCAAGGGCGAGGAGCTGTTCACCGGGGTGGTGCCCATCCTG
GTCGAGCTGGACGGCGACGTAAACGGCCACAAGTTCAGCGTGTCCGGCGAGGGCGAGGGCGATGCCACCT
ACGGCAAGCTGACCCTGAAGCTGATCTGCACCACCGGCAAGCTGCCCGTGCCCTGGCCCACCCTCGTGAC
CACCCTGGGCTACGGCCTGCAGTGCTTCGCCCGCTACCCCGACCACATGAAGCAGCACGACTTCTTCAAG
TCCGCCATGCCCGAAGGCTACGTCCAGGAGCGCACCATCTTCTTCAAGGACGACGGCAACTACAAGACCC
GCGCCGAGGTGAAGTTCGAGGGCGACACCCTGGTGAACCGCATCGAGCTGAAGGGCATCGACTTCAAGGA
GGACGGCAACATCCTGGGGCACAAGCTGGAGTACAACTACAACAGCCACAACGTCTATATCACCGCCGAC
AAGCAGAAGAACGGCATCAAGGCCAACTTCAAGATCCGCCACAACATCGAGGACGGCGGCGTGCAGCTCG
CCGACCACTACCAGCAGAACACCCCCATCGGCGACGGCCCCGTGCTGCTGCCCGACAACCACTACCTGAG
CTACCAGTCCGCCCTGAGCAAAGACCCCAACGAGAAGCGCGATCACATGGTCCTGCTGGAGTTCGTGACC
GCCGCCGGGATCACTCTCGGCATGGACGAGCTGTACAAGAAGCTTAGCCATGGCTTCCCGCCGGAGGTGG
AGGAGCAGGATGATGGCGCGCTGCCCATGTCTTGTGCCCAGGAGAGCGGGATGGACCGTCACCCTGCAGC
CTGTGCTTCTGCTAGGATCAATGTGTAGACCCAGCTTTCTTGTACAAAGTTGGCATTATAAGAAAGCATT
GCTTATCAATTTGTTGCAACGAACAGGTCACTATCAGTCAAAATAAAATCATTATTTGCCATCCAGCTGA
TATCCCCTATAGTGAGTCGTATTACATGGTCATAGCTGTTTCCTGGCAGCTCTGGCCCGTGTCTCAAAAT
CTCTGATGTTACATTGCACAAGATAAAAATATATCATCATGAACAATAAAACTGTCTGCTTACATAAACA
GTAATACAAGGGGTGTTATGAGCCATATTCAACGGGAAACGTCGAGGCCGCGATTAAATTCCAACATGGA
TGCTGATTTATATGGGTATAAATGGGCTCGCGATAATGTCGGGCAATCAGGTGCGACAATCTATCGCTTG
TATGGGAAGCCCGATGCGCCAGAGTTGTTTCTGAAACATGGCAAAGGTAGCGTTGCCAATGATGTTACAG
ATGAGATGGTCAGACTAAACTGGCTGACGGAATTTATGCCTCTTCCGACCATCAAGCATTTTATCCGTAC
TCCTGATGATGCATGGTTACTCACCACTGCGATCCCCGGAAAAACAGCATTCCAGGTATTAGAAGAATAT
CCTGATTCAGGTGAAAATATTGTTGATGCGCTGGCAGTGTTCCTGCGCCGGTTGCATTCGATTCCTGTTT
GTAATTGTCCTTTTAACAGCGATCGCGTATTTCGTCTCGCTCAGGCGCAATCACGAATGAATAACGGTTT
GGTTGATGCGAGTGATTTTGATGACGAGCGTAATGGCTGGCCTGTTGAACAAGTCTGGAAAGAAATGCAT
AAACTTTTGCCATTCTCACCGGATTCAGTCGTCACTCATGGTGATTTCTCACTTGATAACCTTATTTTTG
ACGAGGGGAAATTAATAGGTTGTATTGATGTTGGACGAGTCGGAATCGCAGACCGATACCAGGATCTTGC
CATCCTATGGAACTGCCTCGGTGAGTTTTCTCCTTCATTACAGAAACGGCTTTTTCAAAAATATGGTATT
GATAATCCTGATATGAATAAATTGCAGTTTCATTTGATGCTCGATGAGTTTTTCTAATCAGAATTGGTTA
ATTGGTTGTAACACTGGCAGAGCATTACGCTGACTTGACGGGACGGCGCAAGCTCATGACCAAAATCCCT
TAACGTGAGTTACGCGTCGTTCCACTGAGCGTCAGACCCCGTAGAAAAGATCAAAGGATCTTCTTGAGAT
CCTTTTTTTCTGCGCGTAATCTGCTGCTTGCAAACAAAAAAACCACCGCTACCAGCGGTGGTTTGTTTGC
CGGATCAAGAGCTACCAACTCTTTTTCCGAAGGTAACTGGCTTCAGCAGAGCGCAGATACCAAATACTGT
TCTTCTAGTGTAGCCGTAGTTAGGCCACCACTTCAAGAACTCTGTAGCACCGCCTACATACCTCGCTCTG
CTAATCCTGTTACCAGTGGCTGCTGCCAGTGGCGATAAGTCGTGTCTTACCGGGTTGGACTCAAGACGAT
AGTTACCGGATAAGGCGCAGCGGTCGGGCTGAACGGGGGGTTCGTGCACACAGCCCAGCTTGGAGCGAAC
GACCTACACCGAACTGAGATACCTACAGCGTGAGCTATGAGAAAGCGCCACGCTTCCCGAAGGGAGAAAG
GCGGACAGGTATCCGGTAAGCGGCAGGGTCGGAACAGGAGAGCGCACGAGGGAGCTTCCAGGGGGAAACG
CCTGGTATCTTTATAGTCCTGTCGGGTTTCGCCACCTCTGACTTGAGCGTCGATTTTTGTGATGCTCGTC
AGGGGGGCGGAGCCTATGGAAAAACGCCAGCAACGCGGCCTTTTTACGGTTCCTGGCCTTTTGCTGGCCT
TTTGCTCACATGTTCTTTCCTGCGTTATCCCCTGATTCTGTGGATAACCGTATTACCGCCTTTGAGTGAG
CTGATACCGCTCGCCGCAGCCGAACGACCGAGCGCAGCGAGTCAGTGAGCGAGGAAGCGGAAGAGCGCCC
AATACGCAAACCGCCTCTCCCCGCGCGTTGGCCGATTCATTAATGCAGCTGGCACGACAGGTTTCCCGAC
TGGAAAGCGGGCAGTGAGCGCAACGCAATTAATACGCGTACCGCTAGCCAGGAAGAGTTTGTAGAAACGC
AAAAAGGCCATCCGTCAGGATGGCCTTCTGCTTAGTTTGATGCCTGGCAGTTTATGGCGGGCGTCCTGCC
CGCCACCCTCCGGGCCGTTGCTTCACAACGTTCAAATCCGCTCCCGGCGGATTTGTCCTACTCAGGAGAG
CGTTCACCGACAAACAACAGATAAAACGAAAGGCCCAGTCTTCCGACTGAGCCTTTCGTTTTATTTGATG
CCTGGCAGTTCCCTACTCTCGCGTTAACGCTAGCATGGATGTTTTCCCAGTCACGACGTTGTAAAACGAC
GGCCAGTCTTAAGCTCGGGCCCCAAATAATGATTTTATTTTGACTGATAGTGACCTGTTCGTTGCAACAA
ATTGATGAGCAATGCTTTTTTATAATGCCAACTTT
Features (pLannotate 1.2.2; 10 found; start..end, strand, type, name):
     23..868     +  CDS            d2EYFP: EYFP destabilized by residues 422-461 of mouse ornithine decarboxylase, giving an in vivo half-life of ~2 hours mammalian codon-optimized
    869..968     -  protein_bind   attL2: mutant version of attL; recombination site for the Gateway® LR reaction LR Clonase™
    986..1004    -  promoter       T7 promoter: promoter for bacteriophage T7 RNA polymerase
   1138..1947    +  CDS            KanR: aminoglycoside phosphotransferase; aph(3')-Ia; confers resistance to kanamycin in bacteria or G418 (Geneticin®) in eukaryotes
   2094..2682    +  rep_origin     ori: high-copy-number ColE1/pMB1/pBR322/pUC origin of replication
   2865..2957    +  CDS            lacI (fragment): lac repressor; lacI; The lac repressor binds to the lac operator to inhibit transcription in E. coli. This inhibition can be relieved by adding lactose or isopropyl-β-D-thiogalactopyranoside (IPTG).
   3012..3039    -  terminator     rrnB T2 terminator: transcription terminator T2 from the E. coli rrnB gene
   3171..3214    +  terminator     rrnB T1 terminator: Escherichia coli rrnB; transcription terminator T1 from the E. coli rrnB gene
   3261..3297    -  CDS            lacZα (fragment): LacZα fragment of β-galactosidase; lacZ fragment
   3313..17      +  protein_bind   attL1 (across the origin): mutant version of attL; recombination site for the Gateway® LR reaction LR Clonase™
