[The description below was written by a language model from this plasmid's Addgene catalogue record and pLannotate feature annotations shown in this document.]
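Description:
pENTR-d4Venus is a Gateway entry clone built on the pDONR221 backbone, carrying a synthetic open reading frame for d4Venus, a destabilized yellow fluorescent protein, with its own stop codon. The full sequence record is 3,395 nt. It is propagated in E. coli through a high-copy ColE1/pUC-type origin and selected with kanamycin via an aminoglycoside phosphotransferase (KanR) gene.

The insert lies between attL1, which spans the numbering origin of the circular sequence, and attL2. These are the recombination sites used in the Gateway LR reaction to move the ORF into attR-containing destination vectors. The automated annotation labels the coding sequence as d2EYFP, that is, EYFP fused to a degradation domain from mouse ornithine decarboxylase. This is probably the closest database match rather than the exact identity: Venus is a YFP variant, and the d4 name implies a destabilized version with a different half-life. The record itself does not state the half-life or the specific sequence differences.

Upstream of attL1 sit the rrnB T1 and T2 terminators, which shield the insert from read-through transcription in bacteria. A T7 promoter lies just beyond attL2, on the reverse strand and so pointing back toward the insert. Short lacI and lacZα fragments are backbone remnants.

Although the plasmid is catalogued as a mammalian expression vector, no eukaryotic promoter or polyadenylation signal is annotated, so expression depends on the destination vector. The construct mainly serves as a source of a short-lived fluorescent reporter for building expression constructs, and because of the stop codon no C-terminal fusions from the destination vector would be translated.
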