Addgene plasmid #139552: pENTR-d4Venus
Purpose: d4Venus ORF with stop codon between attL1-attL2 on Gateway entry vector
Depositing lab: Minoru Ko. Depositing organization: Keio University.
Backbone
  Vector backbone: pDONR221
  Backbone size w/o insert (bp): 2517
  Vector type: Mammalian Expression
Growth in bacteria
  Bacterial resistance: Kanamycin, 50 μg/mL
  Growth temperature: 37°C
  Growth strain: DH5alpha
  Copy number: High Copy
Gene/Insert
  Gene/Insert name: d4Venus
  Species: Synthetic
  Cloning method: Gateway Cloning
Terms and licenses: Academic/Nonprofit Terms; Industry Terms: Not Available to Industry
How to cite: pENTR-d4Venus was a gift from Minoru Ko (Addgene plasmid # 139552 ; http://n2t.net/addgene:139552 ; RRID:Addgene_139552)
